>Addgene plasmid #145010 | TFORF3534 | depositor full sequence | sequence record 287144 | Full Sequence
TTAATGTAGTCTTATGCAATACTCTTGTAGTCTTGCAACATGGTAACGATGAGTTAGCAACATGCCTTAC
AAGGAGAGAAAAAGCACCGTGCATGCCGATTGGTGGAAGTAAGGTGGTACGATCGTGCCTTATTAGGAAG
GCAACAGACGGGTCTGACATGGATTGGACGAACCACTGAATTGCCGCATTGCAGAGATATTGTATTTAAG
TGCCTAGCTCGATACATAAACGGGTCTCTCTGGTTAGACCAGATCTGAGCCTGGGAGCTCTCTGGCTAAC
TAGGGAACCCACTGCTTAAGCCTCAATAAAGCTTGCCTTGAGTGCTTCAAGTAGTGTGTGCCCGTCTGTT
GTGTGACTCTGGTAACTAGAGATCCCTCAGACCCTTTTAGTCAGTGTGGAAAATCTCTAGCAGTGGCGCC
CGAACAGGGACTTGAAAGCGAAAGGGAAACCAGAGGAGCTCTCTCGACGCAGGACTCGGCTTGCTGAAGC
GCGCACGGCAAGAGGCGAGGGGCGGCGACTGGTGAGTACGCCAAAAATTTTGACTAGCGGAGGCTAGAAG
GAGAGAGATGGGTGCGAGAGCGTCAGTATTAAGCGGGGGAGAATTAGATCGCGATGGGAAAAAATTCGGT
TAAGGCCAGGGGGAAAGAAAAAATATAAATTAAAACATATAGTATGGGCAAGCAGGGAGCTAGAACGATT
CGCAGTTAATCCTGGCCTGTTAGAAACATCAGAAGGCTGTAGACAAATACTGGGACAGCTACAACCATCC
CTTCAGACAGGATCAGAAGAACTTAGATCATTATATAATACAGTAGCAACCCTCTATTGTGTGCATCAAA
GGATAGAGATAAAAGACACCAAGGAAGCTTTAGACAAGATAGAGGAAGAGCAAAACAAAAGTAAGACCAC
CGCACAGCAAGCGGCCGCTGATCTTCAGACCTGGAGGAGGAGATATGAGGGACAATTGGAGAAGTGAATT
ATATAAATATAAAGTAGTAAAAATTGAACCATTAGGAGTAGCACCCACCAAGGCAAAGAGAAGAGTGGTG
CAGAGAGAAAAAAGAGCAGTGGGAATAGGAGCTTTGTTCCTTGGGTTCTTGGGAGCAGCAGGAAGCACTA
TGGGCGCAGCGTCAATGACGCTGACGGTACAGGCCAGACAATTATTGTCTGGTATAGTGCAGCAGCAGAA
CAATTTGCTGAGGGCTATTGAGGCGCAACAGCATCTGTTGCAACTCACAGTCTGGGGCATCAAGCAGCTC
CAGGCAAGAATCCTGGCTGTGGAAAGATACCTAAAGGATCAACAGCTCCTGGGGATTTGGGGTTGCTCTG
GAAAACTCATTTGCACCACTGCTGTGCCTTGGAATGCTAGTTGGAGTAATAAATCTCTGGAACAGATTTG
GAATCACACGACCTGGATGGAGTGGGACAGAGAAATTAACAATTACACAAGCTTAATACACTCCTTAATT
GAAGAATCGCAAAACCAGCAAGAAAAGAATGAACAAGAATTATTGGAATTAGATAAATGGGCAAGTTTGT
GGAATTGGTTTAACATAACAAATTGGCTGTGGTATATAAAATTATTCATAATGATAGTAGGAGGCTTGGT
AGGTTTAAGAATAGTTTTTGCTGTACTTTCTATAGTGAATAGAGTTAGGCAGGGATATTCACCATTATCG
TTTCAGACCCACCTCCCAACCCCGAGGGGACCCATGCATTGCATCTCAATTAGTCAGCAACCAGGTGTGG
AAAGTCCCCAGGCTCCCCAGCAGGCAGAAGTATGCAAAGCATGCGTCTCAATTAGTCAGCAACCATAGTC
CCGCCCCTAACTCCGCCCATCCCGCCCCTAACTCCGCCCAGTTCCGCCCATTCTCCGCCCCATGGCTGAC
TAATTTTTTTTATTTATGCAGAGGCCGAGGCCGCCTCGGCCTCTGAGCTATTCCAGAAGTAGTGAGGAGG
CTTTTTTGGAGGCCTAGGCTTTTGCAAAAAGCTTTCTAGAGGTACCACCGGAGCTTACCATGACCGAGTA
CAAGCCCACGGTGCGCCTCGCCACCCGCGACGACGTCCCCAGGGCCGTACGCACCCTCGCCGCCGCGTTC
GCCGACTACCCCGCCACGCGCCACACCGTCGATCCGGACCGCCACATCGAGCGGGTCACCGAGCTGCAAG
AACTCTTCCTCACGCGCGTCGGGCTCGACATCGGCAAGGTGTGGGTCGCGGACGACGGCGCCGCCGTGGC
GGTCTGGACCACGCCGGAGAGCGTCGAAGCGGGGGCGGTGTTCGCCGAGATCGGCCCGCGCATGGCCGAG
TTGAGCGGTTCCCGGCTGGCCGCGCAGCAACAGATGGAAGGCCTCCTGGCGCCGCACCGGCCCAAGGAGC
CCGCGTGGTTCCTGGCCACCGTCGGCGTCTCGCCCGACCACCAGGGCAAGGGTCTGGGCAGCGCCGTCGT
GCTCCCCGGAGTGGAGGCGGCCGAGCGCGCCGGGGTGCCCGCCTTCCTGGAGACCTCCGCGCCCCGCAAC
CTCCCCTTCTACGAGCGGCTCGGCTTCACCGTCACCGCCGACGTCGAGGTGCCCGAAGGACCGCGCACCT
GGTGCATGACCCGCAAGCCCGGTGCCAGTTAACGAATTCTAGATCTTGAGACAAATGGCAGTATTCATCC
ACAATTTTAAAAGAAAAGGGGGGATTGGGGGGTACAGTGCAGGGGAAAGAATAGTAGACATAATAGCAAC
AGACATACAAACTAAAGAATTACAAAAACAAATTACAAAAATTCAAAATTTTCGGGTTTATTACAGGGAC
AGCAGAGATCCACTTTGGCGCCGGCTCGAGGCCTGCAGGTGCAAAGATGGATAAAGTTTTAAACAGAGAG
GAATCTTTGCAGCTAATGGACCTTCTAGGTCTTGAAAGGAGTGGGAATTGGCTCCGGTGCCCGTCAGTGG
GCAGAGCGCACATCGCCCACAGTCCCCGAGAAGTTGGGGGGAGGGGTCGGCAATTGAACCGGTGCCTAGA
GAAGGTGGCGCGGGGTAAACTGGGAAAGTGATGTCGTGTACTGGCTCCGCCTTTTTCCCGAGGGTGGGGG
AGAACCGTATATAAGTGCAGTAGTCGCCGTGAACGTTCTTTTTCGCAACGGGTTTGCCGCCAGAACACAG
GTAAGTGCCGTGTGTGGTTCCCGCGGGCCTGGCCTCTTTACGGGTTATGGCCCTTGCGTGCCTTGAATTA
CTTCCACCTGGCTGCAGTACGTGATTCTTGATCCCGAGCTTCGGGTTGGAAGTGGGTGGGAGAGTTCGAG
GCCTTGCGCTTAAGGAGCCCCTTCGCCTCGTGCTTGAGTTGAGGCCTGGCCTGGGCGCTGGGGCCGCCGC
GTGCGAATCTGGTGGCACCTTCGCGCCTGTCTCGCTGCTTTCGATAAGTCTCTAGCCATTTAAAATTTTT
GATGACCTGCTGCGACGCTTTTTTTCTGGCAAGATAGTCTTGTAAATGCGGGCCAAGATCTGCACACTGG
TATTTCGGTTTTTGGGGCCGCGGGCGGCGACGGGGCCCGTGCGTCCCAGCGCACATGTTCGGCGAGGCGG
GGCCTGCGAGCGCGGCCACCGAGAATCGGACGGGGGTAGTCTCAAGCTGGCCGGCCTGCTCTGGTGCCTG
GCCTCGCGCCGCCGTGTATCGCCCCGCCCTGGGCGGCAAGGCTGGCCCGGTCGGCACCAGTTGCGTGAGC
GGAAAGATGGCCGCTTCCCGGCCCTGCTGCAGGGAGCTCAAAATGGAGGACGCGGCGCTCGGGAGAGCGG
GCGGGTGAGTCACCCACACAAAGGAAAAGGGCCTTTCCGTCCTCAGCCGTCGCTTCATGTGACTCCACGG
AGTACCGGGCGCCGTCCAGGCACCTCGATTAGTTCTCGAGCTTTTGGAGTACGTCGTCTTTAGGTTGGGG
GGAGGGGTTTTATGCGATGGAGTTTCCCCACACTGAGTGGGTGGAGACTGAAGTTAGGCCAGCTTGGCAC
TTGATGTAATTCTCCTTGGAATTTGCCCTTTTTGAGTTTGGATCTTGGTTCATTCTCAAGCCTCAGACAG
TGGTTCAAAGTTTTTTTCTTCCATTTCAGGTGTCGTGAGGCTAGCATCGATTGATCAACAAGTTTGTACA
AAAAAGTTGGCACCATGGGGAGGAAAAAAATCCAGATCTCCCGCATCCTGGACCAAAGGAATCGGCAGGT
GACGTTCACCAAGCGGAAGTTCGGGCTGATGAAGAAGGCCTATGAGCTGAGCGTGCTCTGTGACTGTGAG
ATAGCCCTCATCATCTTCAACAGCGCCAACCGCCTCTTCCAGTATGCCAGCACGGACATGGACCGTGTGC
TGCTGAAGTACACAGAGTACAGCGAGCCCCACGAGAGCCGCACCAACACTGACATCCTCGAGACGCTGAA
GCGGAGGGGCATTGGCCTCGATGGGCCAGAGCTGGAGCCGGATGAAGGGCCTGAGGAGCCAGGAGAGAAG
TTTCGGAGGCTGGCAGGCGAAGGGGGTGATCCGGCCTTGCCCCGACCCCGGCTGTATCCTGCAGCTCCTG
CTATGCCCAGCCCAGATGTGGTATACGGGGCCTTACCGCCACCAGGCTGTGACCCCAGTGGGCTTGGGGA
AGCACTGCCCGCCCAGAGCCGCCCATCTCCCTTCCGACCAGCAGCCCCCAAAGCCGGGCCCCCAGGCCTG
GTGCACCCTCTCTTCTCACCAAGCCACCTCACCAGCAAGACACCACCCCCACTGTACCTGCCGACGGAAG
GGCGGAGGTCAGACCTGCCTGGTGGCCTGGCTGGGCCCCGAGGGGGACTAAACACCTCCAGAAGCCTCTA
CAGTGGCCTGCAGAACCCCTGCTCCACTGCAACTCCCGGACCCCCACTGGGGAGCTTCCCCTTCCTCCCC
GGAGGCCCCCCAGTGGGGGCCGAAGCCTGGGCGAGGAGGGTCCCCCAACCCGCGGCGCCTCCCCGCCGAC
CCCCCCAGTCAGCATCAAGTCTGAGCGCCTCTCTCCGGCCCCCGGGGGCCCCGGCGACTTTCCTAAGACC
TTCCCCTATCCCTTGCTCCTCGCCCGGTCCCTGGCAGAGCCTCTGCGGCCTGGGCCCGCCCTGCGCCGGC
TGCCCTTGGCCGACGGCTGGCCCCGGTAGGAGATCACCCGGTGGCACCAGCCCAGAGCGCTCGCCAGGTA
CGGCGAGGGCACGTGGGGACCCCACCTCCCTCCAGGCCTCTTCAGAGAAGACCCAACAGTTGCCAACTTT
CTTGTACAAAGTGGTTGATATCGGTAAGCCTATCCCTAACCCTCTCCTCGGTCTCGATTCTACGTAGTAA
TGAACTAGTCCGTAACTTGAAAGTATTTCGATTTCTTGGCTTTATATATCTTGTGGAAAGGACGAGATGT
TCCGCCACACGCTGCTAAGACGCGTTAAGTCGACAATCAACCTCTGGATTACAAAATTTGTGAAAGATTG
ACTGGTATTCTTAACTATGTTGCTCCTTTTACGCTATGTGGATACGCTGCTTTAATGCCTTTGTATCATG
CTATTGCTTCCCGTATGGCTTTCATTTTCTCCTCCTTGTATAAATCCTGGTTGCTGTCTCTTTATGAGGA
GTTGTGGCCCGTTGTCAGGCAACGTGGCGTGGTGTGCACTGTGTTTGCTGACGCAACCCCCACTGGTTGG
GGCATTGCCACCACCTGTCAGCTCCTTTCCGGGACTTTCGCTTTCCCCCTCCCTATTGCCACGGCGGAAC
TCATCGCCGCCTGCCTTGCCCGCTGCTGGACAGGGGCTCGGCTGTTGGGCACTGACAATTCCGTGGTGTT
GTCGGGGAAATCATCGTCCTTTCCTTGGCTGCTCGCCTGTGTTGCCACCTGGATTCTGCGCGGGACGTCC
TTCTGCTACGTCCCTTCGGCCCTCAATCCAGCGGACCTTCCTTCCCGCGGCCTGCTGCCGGCTCTGCGGC
CTCTTCCGCGTCTTCGCCTTCGCCCTCAGACGAGTCGGATCTCCCTTTGGGCCGCCTCCCCGCGTCGACT
TTAAGACCAATGACTTACAAGGCAGCTGTAGATCTTAGCCACTTTTTAAAAGAAAAGGGGGGACTGGAAG
GGCTAATTCACTCCCAACGAAGACAAGATCTGCTTTTTGCTTGTACTGGGTCTCTCTGGTTAGACCAGAT
CTGAGCCTGGGAGCTCTCTGGCTAACTAGGGAACCCACTGCTTAAGCCTCAATAAAGCTTGCCTTGAGTG
CTTCAAGTAGTGTGTGCCCGTCTGTTGTGTGACTCTGGTAACTAGAGATCCCTCAGACCCTTTTAGTCAG
TGTGGAAAATCTCTAGCAGTACGTATAGTAGTTCATGTCATCTTATTATTCAGTATTTATAACTTGCAAA
GAAATGAATATCAGAGAGTGAGAGGAACTTGTTTATTGCAGCTTATAATGGTTACAAATAAAGCAATAGC
ATCACAAATTTCACAAATAAAGCATTTTTTTCACTGCATTCTAGTTGTGGTTTGTCCAAACTCATCAATG
TATCTTATCATGTCTGGCTCTAGCTATCCCGCCCCTAACTCCGCCCATCCCGCCCCTAACTCCGCCCAGT
TCCGCCCATTCTCCGCCCCATGGCTGACTAATTTTTTTTATTTATGCAGAGGCCGAGGCCGCCTCGGCCT
CTGAGCTATTCCAGAAGTAGTGAGGAGGCTTTTTTGGAGGCCTAGGGACGTACCCAATTCGCCCTATAGT
GAGTCGTATTACGCGCGCTCACTGGCCGTCGTTTTACAACGTCGTGACTGGGAAAACCCTGGCGTTACCC
AACTTAATCGCCTTGCAGCACATCCCCCTTTCGCCAGCTGGCGTAATAGCGAAGAGGCCCGCACCGATCG
CCCTTCCCAACAGTTGCGCAGCCTGAATGGCGAATGGG
[124 nt withheld, positions 6899-7022]
C
[91 nt withheld, positions 7024-7114]
A
[49 nt withheld, positions 7116-7164]
CCTTTGACGTTGGAGTCCACGTTCTTT
[37 nt withheld, positions 7192-7228]
ACCCTATCTCGGTCTATTCTTTTGATTTATAAGGGATTTTGCCGATTTCGGCCTATTGGTTAAAAAATGA
GCTGATTTAACAAAAATTTAACGCGAATTTTAACAAAATATTAACGCTTACAATTTAGGTGGCACTTTTC
GGGGAAATGTGCGCGGAACCCCTATTTGTTTATTTTTCTAAATACATTCAAATATGTATCCGCTCATGAG
ACAATAACCCTGATAAATGCTTCAATAATATTGAAAAAGGAAGAGTATGAGTATTCAACATTTCCGTGTC
GCCCTTATTCCCTTTTTTGCGGCATTTTGCCTTCCTGTTTTTGCTCACCCAGAAACGCTGGTGAAAGTAA
AAGATGCTGAAGATCAGTTGGGTGCACGAGTGGGTTACATCGAACTGGATCTCAACAGCGGTAAGATCCT
TGAGAGTTTTCGCCCCGAAGAACGTTTTCCAATGATGAGCACTTTTAAAGTTCTGCTATGTGGCGCGGTA
TTATCCCGTATTGACGCCGGGCAAGAGCAACTCGGTCGCCGCATACACTATTCTCAGAATGACTTGGTTG
AGTACTCACCAGTCACAGAAAAGCATCTTACGGATGGCATGACAGTAAGAGAATTATGCAGTGCTGCCAT
AACCATGAGTGATAACACTGCGGCCAACTTACTTCTGACAACGATCGGAGGACCGAAGGAGCTAACCGCT
TTTTTGCACAACATGGGGGATCATGTAACTCGCCTTGATCGTTGGGAACCGGAGCTGAATGAAGCCATAC
CAAACGACGAGCGTGACACCACGATGCCTGTAGCAATGGCAACAACGTTGCGCAAACTATTAACTGGCGA
ACTACTTACTCTAGCTTCCCGGCAACAATTAATAGACTGGATGGAGGCGGATAAAGTTGCAGGACCACTT
CTGCGCTCGGCCCTTCCGGCTGGCTGGTTTATTGCTGATAAATCTGGAGCCGGTGAGCGTGGGTCTCGCG
GTATCATTGCAGCACTGGGGCCAGATGGTAAGCCCTCCCGTATCGTAGTTATCTACACGACGGGGAGTCA
GGCAACTATGGATGAACGAAATAGACAGATCGCTGAGATAGGTGCCTCACTGATTAAGCATTGGTAACTG
TCAGACCAAGTTTACTCATATATACTTTAGATTGATTTAAAACTTCATTTTTAATTTAAAAGGATCTAGG
TGAAGATCCTTTTTGATAATCTCATGACCAAAATCCCTTAACGTGAGTTTTCGTTCCACTGAGCGTCAGA
CCCCGTAGAAAAGATCAAAGGATCTTCTTGAGATCCTTTTTTTCTGCGCGTAATCTGCTGCTTGCAAACA
AAAAAACCACCGCTACCAGCGGTGGTTTGTTTGCCGGATCAAGAGCTACCAACTCTTTTTCCGAAGGTAA
CTGGCTTCAGCAGAGCGCAGATACCAAATACTGTTCTTCTAGTGTAGCCGTAGTTAGGCCACCACTTCAA
GAACTCTGTAGCACCGCCTACATACCTCGCTCTGCTAATCCTGTTACCAGTGGCTGCTGCCAGTGGCGAT
AAGTCGTGTCTTACCGGGTTGGACTCAAGACGATAGTTACCGGATAAGGCGCAGCGGTCGGGCTGAACGG
GGGGTTCGTGCACACAGCCCAGCTTGGAGCGAACGACCTACACCGAACTGAGATACCTACAGCGTGAGCT
ATGAGAAAGCGCCACGCTTCCCGAAGGGAGAAAGGCGGACAGGTATCCGGTAAGCGGCAGGGTCGGAACA
GGAGAGCGCACGAGGGAGCTTCCAGGGGGAAACGCCTGGTATCTTTATAGTCCTGTCGGGTTTCGCCACC
TCTGACTTGAGCGTCGATTTTTGTGATGCTCGTCAGGGGGGCGGAGCCTATGGAAAAACGCCAGCAACGC
GGCCTTTTTACGGTTCCTGGCCTTTTGCTGGCCTTTTGCTCACATGTTCTTTCCTGCGTTATCCCCTGAT
TCTGTGGATAACCGTATTACCGCCTTTGAGTGAGCTGATACCGCTCGCCGCAGCCGAACGACCGAGCGCA
GCGAGTCAGTGAGCGAGGAAGCGGAAGAGCGCCCAATACGCAAACCGCCTCTCCCCGCGCGTTGGCCGAT
TCATTAATGCAGCTGGCACGACAGGTTTCCCGACTGGAAAGCGGGCAGTGAGCGCAACGCAATTAATGTG
AGTTAGCTCACTCATTAGGCACCCCAGGCTTTACACTTTATGCTTCCGGCTCGTATGTTGTGTGGAATTG
TGAGCGGATAACAATTTCACACAGGAAACAGCTATGACCATGATTACGCCAAGCGCGCAATTAACCCTCA
CTAAAGGGAACAAAAGCTGGAGCTGCAAGC
Features (pLannotate 1.2.2; 34 found; start..end, strand, type, name):
      5..231     +  promoter       RSV promoter: Rous sarcoma virus enhancer/promoter
    232..412     +  LTR            5' LTR (truncated): truncated 5' long terminal repeat (LTR) from HIV-1
    459..584     +  misc_feature   HIV-1 Ψ: packaging signal of human immunodeficiency virus type 1
    568..931     +  CDS            HIV-1 gag (fragment): gag protein from human immunodeficiency virus 1; gag
   1077..1310    +  misc_feature   RRE: The Rev response element (RRE) of HIV-1 allows for Rev-dependent mRNA export from the nucleus to the cytoplasm.
   1687..1713    +  CDS            Rev (fragment): human immunodeficiency virus 1 (HIV-1) Rev protein; rev; enhances nuclear export of unspliced and incompletely spliced viral mRNAs
   1720..1743    +  promoter       SV40 promoter (fragment): SV40 early promoter
   1744..1815    +  promoter       SV40 promoter (fragment): SV40 enhancer and early promoter
   1839..1974    +  rep_origin     SV40 ori: SV40 origin of replication
   2020..2616    +  CDS            PuroR (fragment): puromycin N-acetyltransferase; pac from Streptomyces; confers resistance to puromycin
   2665..2782    +  misc_feature   cPPT/CTS: central polypurine tract and central termination sequence of HIV-1
   2847..2913    +  CDS            small t antigen (fragment): SV40 (simian virus 40) small t antigen
   2920..4098    +  promoter       EF-1α promoter: strong constitutive promoter for human elongation factor EF-1α
   4119..4136    +  protein_bind   attB1 (fragment): mutant version of attB; core recombination site for the Gateway® BP reaction BP Clonase™
   4145..5239    +  CDS            MEF2B: MEF2B_HUMAN - Also known as XMEF2. Experimental evidence at protein level: Swiss-Prot protein existence level 1. Transcriptional activator which binds specifically to the MEF2 element, 5'-YTA[AT](4)TAR-3', found in numerous muscle-specific genes. Activates transcription via this element. May be involved in muscle-specific and/or growth factor-related transcription. From Homo sapiens (Human).
   5247..5264    -  protein_bind   attB2 (fragment): mutant version of attB; core recombination site for the Gateway® BP reaction BP Clonase™
   5273..5314    +  CDS            V5 tag: epitope tag from simian virus 5
   5330..5383    +  promoter       U6 promoter (fragment): RNA polymerase III promoter for human U6 snRNA
   5425..6013    +  misc_feature   WPRE: woodchuck hepatitis virus posttranscriptional regulatory element
   6064..6083    +  misc_feature   cPPT/CTS (fragment): central polypurine tract and central termination sequence of HIV-1
   6085..6318    +  LTR            3' LTR (ΔU3): self-inactivating 3' long terminal repeat (LTR) from HIV-1
   6396..6517    +  polyA_signal   SV40 poly(A) signal: SV40 polyadenylation signal
   6557..6692    +  rep_origin     SV40 ori: SV40 origin of replication
   6713..6731    -  promoter       T7 promoter: promoter for bacteriophage T7 RNA polymerase
   6739..6894    +  CDS            lacZα (fragment): LacZα fragment of β-galactosidase; lacZ fragment
   6899..7327    +  rep_origin     f1 ori (sequence partly withheld): f1 bacteriophage origin of replication; arrow indicates direction of (+) strand synthesis
   7380..7484    +  promoter       AmpR promoter: bla
   7485..8345    +  CDS            AmpR: β-lactamase; bla; confers resistance to ampicillin, carbenicillin, and related antibiotics
   8516..9104    +  rep_origin     ori: high-copy-number ColE1/pMB1/pBR322/pUC origin of replication
   9287..9379    +  CDS            lacI (fragment): lac repressor; lacI; The lac repressor binds to the lac operator to inhibit transcription in E. coli. This inhibition can be relieved by adding lactose or isopropyl-β-D-thiogalactopyranoside (IPTG).
   9392..9413    +  protein_bind   CAP binding site: CAP binding activates transcription in the presence of cAMP. E. coli catabolite activator protein
   9428..9458    +  promoter       lac promoter: promoter for the E. coli lac operon
   9466..9482    +  protein_bind   lac operator: The lac repressor binds to the lac operator to inhibit transcription in E. coli. This inhibition can be relieved by adding lactose or isopropyl-β-D-thiogalactopyranoside (IPTG). lac repressor encoded by lacI
   9527..9545    +  promoter       T3 promoter: promoter for bacteriophage T3 RNA polymerase
