[The description below was written by a language model from this plasmid's Addgene catalogue record and pLannotate feature annotations shown in this document.]
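Description:
TFORF3534 is a lentiviral mammalian expression plasmid built on the pLX_TRC317 backbone and belongs to a barcoded collection of human transcription factor open reading frames intended for pooled overexpression screens. It is maintained in E. coli through a high-copy ColE1/pUC-type origin with ampicillin resistance (β-lactamase), and it also carries an f1 origin and leftover lac/lacZα, T7 and T3 cloning-vector elements. The depositor notes that the plasmid can recombine, as is common for LTR-containing vectors.

The viral portion has a third-generation, self-inactivating layout. An RSV promoter drives a truncated HIV-1 5' LTR, followed by the Ψ packaging signal with a gag fragment, the Rev response element, a cPPT/CTS, the WPRE and a ΔU3 3' LTR with a downstream SV40 polyadenylation signal. Within this transfer region, an SV40 early promoter/origin segment precedes the puromycin N-acetyltransferase gene for selecting transduced cells. A separate EF-1α promoter drives the payload.

The catalogue lists the insert as BORCS8-MEF2B (the human MEF2BNB-MEF2B locus), and the annotation identifies the coding sequence as human MEF2B, a transcriptional activator that binds MEF2 elements. It was introduced by Gateway cloning, is flanked by attB1 and attB2 remnants, and is followed by a C-terminal V5 epitope tag for detection. The record describes a unique 24-bp barcode that identifies the transcription factor in pooled experiments, but the feature table does not annotate it, so its position is not stated. A short U6 promoter fragment annotated between the V5 tag and the WPRE has no stated function. The construct is used to make lentivirus for stable MEF2B overexpression, for example in directed-differentiation screens.
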