Addgene plasmid #145010: TFORF3534
Purpose: Lentiviral vector for overexpressing transcription factor ORFs with unique 24-bp barcodes. Barcodes facilitate identification of transcription factors in pooled screens.
Depositing lab: Feng Zhang. Depositing organization: Broad Institute. Publication: A transcription factor atlas of directed differentiation. Joung J, Ma S, Tay T, Geiger-Schuller KR, Kirchgatterer PC, Verdine VK, Guo B, Arias-Garcia MA, Allen WE, Singh A, Kuksenko O, Abudayyeh OO, Gootenberg JS, Fu Z, Macrae RK, Buenrostro JD, Regev A, Zhang F. Cell. 2023 Jan 5;186(1):209-229.e26. doi: 10.1016/j.cell.2022.11.026. PubMed 36608654.
Backbone
  Vector backbone: pLX_TRC317
  Backbone manufacturer: Broad Institute Genetic Perturbation Platform
  Backbone size w/o insert (bp): 8264
  Vector type: Mammalian Expression, Lentiviral
  Selectable markers: Puromycin
Growth in bacteria
  Bacterial resistance: Ampicillin, 100 μg/mL
  Growth temperature: 37°C
  Growth strain: NEB Stable
  Copy number: High Copy
Gene/Insert
  Gene/Insert name: BORCS8-MEF2B
  Species: H. sapiens (human)
  Insert size (bp): 1304
  Entrez Gene: MEF2BNB-MEF2B (a.k.a. LOC729991-MEF2B, MEF2B)
  Promoter: EF1a
  Tag / fusion protein: V5 (C terminal on insert)
  Cloning method: Gateway Cloning
  Sequencing primers: 5′ GGGTGGAGACTGAAGTTAGGCCAG; 3′ CACATAGCGTAAAAGGAGCAACATAG
Resource information
  A portion of this plasmid was derived from a plasmid made by: Broad Institute Genetic Perturbation Platform
Terms and licenses: Academic/Nonprofit Terms; Industry Terms: Not Available to Industry
Depositor comments: NM_005919.3 Please test multiple small colonies in case of plasmid recombination. To make this collection available in a timely manner, a portion of this collection was not fully sequenced by Addgene. If an Addgene verified full plasmid sequence is not available, please contact us prior to placing an order to request the full sequence.
How to cite: TFORF3534 was a gift from Feng Zhang (Addgene plasmid # 145010 ; http://n2t.net/addgene:145010 ; RRID:Addgene_145010)
