>Addgene plasmid #145010 | TFORF3534 | depositor partial sequence | sequence record 287145 | Insert
ATCGATTGATCAACAAGTTTGTACAAAAAAGTTGGCACCATGGGGAGGAAAAAAATCCAGATCTCCCGCA
TCCTGGACCAAAGGAATCGGCAGGTGACGTTCACCAAGCGGAAGTTCGGGCTGATGAAGAAGGCCTATGA
GCTGAGCGTGCTCTGTGACTGTGAGATAGCCCTCATCATCTTCAACAGCGCCAACCGCCTCTTCCAGTAT
GCCAGCACGGACATGGACCGTGTGCTGCTGAAGTACACAGAGTACAGCGAGCCCCACGAGAGCCGCACCA
ACACTGACATCCTCGAGACGCTGAAGCGGAGGGGCATTGGCCTCGATGGGCCAGAGCTGGAGCCGGATGA
AGGGCCTGAGGAGCCAGGAGAGAAGTTTCGGAGGCTGGCAGGCGAAGGGGGTGATCCGGCCTTGCCCCGA
CCCCGGCTGTATCCTGCAGCTCCTGCTATGCCCAGCCCAGATGTGGTATACGGGGCCTTACCGCCACCAG
GCTGTGACCCCAGTGGGCTTGGGGAAGCACTGCCCGCCCAGAGCCGCCCATCTCCCTTCCGACCAGCAGC
CCCCAAAGCCGGGCCCCCAGGCCTGGTGCACCCTCTCTTCTCACCAAGCCACCTCACCAGCAAGACACCA
CCCCCACTGTACCTGCCGACGGAAGGGCGGAGGTCAGACCTGCCTGGTGGCCTGGCTGGGCCCCGAGGGG
GACTAAACACCTCCAGAAGCCTCTACAGTGGCCTGCAGAACCCCTGCTCCACTGCAACTCCCGGACCCCC
ACTGGGGAGCTTCCCCTTCCTCCCCGGAGGCCCCCCAGTGGGGGCCGAAGCCTGGGCGAGGAGGGTCCCC
CAACCCGCGGCGCCTCCCCGCCGACCCCCCCAGTCAGCATCAAGTCTGAGCGCCTCTCTCCGGCCCCCGG
GGGCCCCGGCGACTTTCCTAAGACCTTCCCCTATCCCTTGCTCCTCGCCCGGTCCCTGGCAGAGCCTCTG
CGGCCTGGGCCCGCCCTGCGCCGGCTGCCCTTGGCCGACGGCTGGCCCCGGTAGGAGATCACCCGGTGGC
ACCAGCCCAGAGCGCTCGCCAGGTACGGCGAGGGCACGTGGGGACCCCACCTCCCTCCAGGCCTCTTCAG
AGAAGACCCAACAGTTGCCAACTTTCTTGTACAAAGTGGTTGATATCGGTAAGCCTATCCCTAACCCTCT
CCTCGGTCTCGATTCTACGTAGTAATGAACTAGTCCGTAACTTGAAAGTATTTCGATTTCTTGGCTTTAT
ATATCTTGTGGAAAGGACGAGATGTTCCGCCACACGCTGCTAAG
