>Addgene plasmid #145010 | TFORF3534 | depositor partial sequence | sequence record 287146 | Barcode
GATGTTCCGCCACACGCTGCTAAG
