>Addgene plasmid #145010 | TFORF3534 | addgene partial sequence | sequence record 313882 | WPRE-R 5'-CATAGCGTAAAAGGAGCAACA-3'
TTTGTAATCCAGAGGTTGATTGTCGACTTAACGCGTCTTAGCAGCGTGTGGCGGAACATCTCGTCCTTTC
CACAAGATATATAAAGCCAAGAAATCGAAATACTTTCAAGTTACGGACTAGTTCATTACTACGTAGAATC
GAGACCGAGGAGAGGGTTAGGGATAGGCTTACCGATATCAACCACTTTGTACAAGAAAGTTGGCAACTGT
TGGGTCTTCTCTGAAGAGGCCTGGAGGGAGGTGGGGTCCCCACGTGCCCTCGCCGTACCTGGCGAGCGCT
CTGGGCTGGTGCCACCGGGTGATCTCCTACCGGGGCCAGCCGTCGGCCAAGGGCAGCCGGCGCAGGGCGG
GCCCAGGCCGCAGAGGCTCTGCCAGGGACCGGGCGAGGAGCAAGGGATAGGGGAAGGTCTTAGGAAAGTC
GCCGGGGCCCCCGGGGGCCGGAGAGAGGCGCTCAGACTTGATGCTGACTGGGGGGGTCGGCGGGGAGGCG
CCGCGGGTTGGGGGACCCTCCTCGCCCAGGCTTCGGCCCCCACTGGGGGGCCTCCGGGGAGGAAGGGGAA
GCTCCCCAGTGGGGGTCCGGGAGTTGCAGTGGAGCAGGGGTTCTGCAGGCCACTGTAGAGGCTTCTGGAG
GTGTTTAGTCCCCCTCGGGGCCCAGCCAGGCCACCAGGCAGGTCTGACCTCCGCCCTTCCGTCGGCAGGT
ACAGTGGGGGTGGTGTCTTGCTGGTGA
